>Addgene plasmid #134626 | pBa.GFP-KIF13B | addgene full sequence | sequence record 267827 | Addgene NGS Result
TCGAGGTGAGCCCCACGTTCTGCTTCACTCTCCCCATCTCCCCCCCCTCCCCACCCCCAATTTTGTATTT
ATTTATTTTTTAATTATTTTGTGCAGCGATGGGGGCGGGGGGGGGGGGGGCGCGCGCCAGGCGGGGCGGG
GCGGGGCGAGGGGCGGGGCGGGGCGAGGCGGAGAGGTGCGGCGGCAGCCAATCAGAGCGGCGCGCTCCGA
AAGTTTCCTTTTATGGCGAGGCGGCGGCGGCGGCGGCCCTATAAAAAGCGAAGCGCGCGGCGGGCGGGAG
TCGCTGCGCGCTGCCTTCGCCCCGTGCCCCGCTCCGCCGCCGCCTCGCGCCGCCCGCCCCGGCTCTGACT
GACCGCGTTACTCCCACAGGTGAGCGGGCGGGACGGCCCTTCTCCTCCGGGCTGTAATTAGCGCTTGGTT
TAATGACGGCTCGTTTCTTTTCTGTGGCTGCGTGAAAGCCTTAAAGGGCTCCGGGAGGGCCCTTTGTGCG
GGGGGGAGCGGCTCGGGGGGTGCGTGCGTGTGTGTGTGCGTGGGGAGCGCCGCGTGCGGCTCCGCGCTGC
CCGGCGGCTGTGAGCGCTGCGGGCGCGGCGCGGGGCTTTGTGCGCTCCGCAGTGTGCGCGAGGGGAGCGC
GGCCGGGGGCGGTGCCCCGCGGTGCGGGGGGGGCTGCGAGGGGAACAAAGGCTGCGTGCGGGGTGTGTGC
GTGGGGGGGTGAGCAGGGGGTGTGGGCGCGGCGGTCGGGCTGTAACCCCCCCCTGCACCCCCCTCCCCGA
GTTGCTGAGCACGGCCCGGCTTCGGGTGCGGGGCTCCGTGCGGGGCGTGGCGCGGGGCTCGCCGTGCCGG
GCGGGGGGTGGCGGCAGGTGGGGGTGCCGGGCGGGGCGGGGCCGCCTCGGGCCGGGGAGGGCTCGGGGGA
GGGGCGCGGCGGCCCCCGGAGCGCCGGCGGCTGTCGAGGCGCGGCGAGCCGCAGCCATTGCCTTTTATGG
TAATCGTGCGAGAGGGCGCAGGGACTTCCTTTGTCCCAAATCTGTGCGGAGCCGAAATCTGGGAGGCGCC
GCCGCACCCCCTCTAGCGGGCGCGGGGCGAAGCGGTGCGGCGCCGGCAGGAAGGAAATGGGCGGGGAGGG
CCTTCGTGCGTCGCCGCGCCGCCGTCCCCTTCTCCATCTCCAGCCTCGGGGCTGTCCGCAGGGGGACGGC
TGCCTTCGGGGGGGACGGGGCAGGGCGGGGTTCGGCTTCTGGCGTGTGACCGGCGGGGTTTATATCTTCC
CTTCTCTGTTCCTCCGCAGCCCCCAAGCTTGGCGCGCCTAGGCCTACCATGGTGAGCAAGGGCGGGGAGC
TGTTCACCGGGGTGGTGCCCATCCTGGTCGAGCTGGACGGCGACGTAAACGGCCACAAGTTCAGCGTGTC
CGGCGAGGGCGAGGGCGATGCCACCTACGGCAAGCTGACCCTGAAGTTCATCTGCACCACCGGCAAGCTG
CCCGTGCCCTGGCCCACCCTCGTGACCACCCTGACCTACGGCGTGCAGTGCTTCAGCCGCTACCCCGACC
ACATGAAGCAGCACGACTTCTTCAAGTCCGCCATGCCCGAAGGCTACGTCCAGGAGCGCACCATCTTCTT
CAAGGACGACGGCAACTACAAGACCCGCGCCGAGGTGAAGTTCGAGGGCGACACCCTGGTGAACCGCATC
GAGCTGAAGGGCATCGACTTCAAGGAGGACGGCAACATCCTGGGGCACAAGCTGGAGTACAACTACAACA
GCCACAACGTCTATATCATGGCCGACAAGCAGAAGAACGGCATCAAGGTGAACTTCAAGATCCGCCACAA
CATCGAGGACGGCAGCGTGCAGCTCGCCGACCACTACCAGCAGAACACCCCCATCGGCGACGGCCCCGTG
CTGCTGCCCGACAACCACTACCTGAGCACCCAGTCCGCCCTGAGCAAAGACCCCAACGAGAAGCGCGATC
ACATGGTCCTGCTGGAGTTCGTGACCGCCGCCGGGATCACTCTCGGCATGGACGAGCTGTACATGACGCG
TGGAGGAGCTGGAATAGGGATGGGAGACTCCAAAGTGAAAGTGGCGGTACGGGTCCGGCCAATGAACCGA
CGAGAAATTGACTTACATACCAAATGTGTGGTGGATGTTGAAGCAAACAAAGTTATTTTGAATCCTATAA
ATACAAATCTTTCCAAAGGAGATGCCCGGGGCCAGCCAAAGATATTTGCCTATGATCATTGTTTCTGGTC
CATGGATGAGTCTGTCCGAGAGAAGTATGCAGGTCAAGATGATGTTTTCAAGTGCCTTGGGGAGAACATT
CTTCAGAATGCATTTGATGGCTACAATGCCTGTATCTTTGCCTATGGGCAGACAGGGTCTGGAAAATCTT
ACACTATGATGGGAACAGCCGACCAACCGGGGTTAATCCCACGTCTCTGCAGTGGACTCTTTGAACGAAC
CCAGAAAGAAGAGAATGAAGAGCAGAGTTTTAAAGTCGAAGTGTCGTACATGGAAATTTATAATGAAAAA
GTCCGAGACCTTCTTGACCCCAAAGGAAGCCGACAAACGTTGAAAGTGAGAGAGCACAGTGTGTTGGGAC
CCTACGTGGATGGACTTTCTAAACTGGCTGTCACAAGCTACAAGGATATAGAGTCTCTGATGTCTGAGGG
CAACAAGTCTCGGACAGTTGCTGCAACCAACATGAATGAAGAAAGTAGCCGTTCCCATGCAGTCTTCAAA
ATTACCCTGACACATACTCTGTATGATGTGAAGTCTGGGACATCTGGAGAGAAAGTGGGCAAGCTGAGCT
TAGTGGATTTAGCTGGCAGTGAACGAGCCACGAAAACTGGAGCTGCGGGCGACAGGCTGAAGGAGGGCAG
CAACATCAACAAGTCCCTCACAACCCTGGGTCTGGTTATCTCTGCCCTAGCCGATCAGGGTGCTGGCAAA
AACAAAAATAAATTTGTTCCCTATCGAGACTCAGTTCTCACATGGCTGCTCAAGGACAGTCTGGGAGGTA
ATAGCAAGACCGCCATGGTGGCCACTGTGAGCCCAGCTGCTGATAACTATGATGAAACACTTTCAACCCT
GAGGTATGCAGATCGAGCAAAGCACATCATCAACCATGCTGTGGTGAATGAGGATCCTAATGCTCGGATT
ATCCGAGATCTCCGTGAAGAGGTGGAGAAGCTCCGTGAGCAGCTGACTAAGGCAGAGGCAATGAAATCTC
CAGAGCTGAAAGATCGCCTGGAAGAATCTGAGAAACTCATCCAGGAAATGACTGTGACCTGGGAGGAGAA
ACTAAGGAAAACCGAGGAGATTGCGCAGGAGCGGCAGAAGCAGCTTGAGAGCCTTGGCATATCTCTTCAG
ACTTCTGGAATCAAAGTTGGGGATGACAAATGCTTCCTGGTTAACTTGAATGCGGACCCAGCTCTGAATG
AACTCCTGGTGTACTACTTAAAGGAGCACACGCTGATAGGGTCAGCCAATTCTCAGGACATCCAGCTCTG
TGGGATGGGCATTCTCCCTGAGCATGGTATCATAGACATCATGCCCGAAGGCCAGGTCATGCTGACTCCT
CAGAAGAATACCAGAACATTTGTCAATGGGTCTTCTGTCTCCAGCCCTATCCAGCTACACCATGGGGACA
GGATACTATGGGGAAACAACCATTTCTTCAGACTCAATCTGCCAAAAAAGAAAAAGAAAGCAGAGCGAGA
GGACGAGGAGCGTGAGGCATCTCTGAAAAATGACAGCAGTTCTGAGCAGCTGGATGCCGACGGCGACTCC
TCCAGTGAGGTGTCCAGCGAAATCAACTTCAACTTTGAGTATGCACAGATGGAGGTGACCATGAAGGCTC
TGGGCAGCAATGACCCAATGCAGTCCATATTGAGCAGCCTAGAACAGCAGCATGAGGAGGAGAAGCGGTC
TGCTCTCGAGCGCCAGAGGCTCATGTACGAACACGAACTGGAACAGCTCCGAAGAAGGCTGTCTCCGGAG
AGGCAGAATTGTCGAGGTGTGGACCGGCTTTCCTTCCATTCACCCAGTGCCCAGCAGCGCTTGAGACAGT
GGGCTGAGGAGAGAGAAGCAACATTGAATAACAGCTTGATGAGGCTGAGGGAGCAGATTGTAAAGGCCAA
CCTGCTGGTACGGGAAGCTAGTTACATCGCAGAGGAGCTGGATAAGAGAACCGAGTATAAAGTTACCCTC
CAGATTCCAGCCTCCAGTCTGGATGCCAATAGGAAGCGAGGCTCTCTCCTCAGTGAACCTGCCATCCAGG
TGAGAAGAAAAGGGAAAGGGAAGCAGATTTGGTCTTTGGAAAAGCTGGAAAACAGGCTTTTGGATATGAG
AGACCTCTACCAGGAGTGGAAAGAATGTGAAGAAGACAGCCCGGTTTCCCGATCCTACTTCAAGCGTGCT
GACCCATTCTATGATGAGCAGGAAAATCATAGTCTCATCGGTGTGGCCAATGTCTTCCTGGAGACCCTGT
TTTATGATGTGAAGTTACAATATGCTGTGCCGATCATCAACCAGAAGGGAGAGGTGGCAGGCCGGCTGCA
TGTGGAGGTGATGCGGCTCAGTGGGGCCATTGGGGAGAGGATTGCAGGAGGAGACGATCCTACAGAGGTC
AGCTCTGAGAAGGAAGTCCAGGAGAACAGGCTGGTCTGCATGGTTAAAATACTCCAGGCCACAGGGTTGC
CTCAGCATCTGTGCCACTTTGTCTTCTGCAAATATGACTTCTGGGATCAGCAGGAGCCAGTGACCGTTGC
TCCCGAAGTGGACACCTCTTCATCTCCCACCAGCAAGGAGCCACAGTGTATGGTTGTGTTCGATCATTGC
AGCGAGTTCAGTGTTAACATCACAGAAGACTTTATTGAATATCTCTCAGAAGGGGCCCTGGCCATTGAAG
TGTATGGACATAAAATGAATGATCCCCGGAAAAACCCAGCCCTGTGGGATTTGGGAATCATCCAAGCAAA
AACAAGGAGTCTTCGGGACAGGTGGAGTGAAGTCACCAGAAAGTTGGAATTCTGGGTTCAGATCTTGGAA
CAGAATGAGAATGGCGAATACTGCCCTGTGGAAGTAATTGCTGCAAAAGATGTCCCAACAGGGGGGATCT
TCCAGCTCCGACAGGGGCAGTCTCGGCGAGTTCAAGTTGAAGTGAAGTCAGTGCAGGAGTCAGGGACTTT
GCCACTGATGGAAGAGTGCATATTGTCGGTTGGCATTGGCTGTGTGAAAGTTAGACCGCTCAGGTCCCCT
AAGACCCACGAGAACATCCATGAGGAAGAGGAGGACATGGACAGCTACCAGGATAGGGATTTAGAGCGGC
TTCGTAGAAAATGGCTCAATGCATTAACCAAACGTCAAGAATACTTGGATCAACAACTGCAGAAGCTTGT
CAGTAAACATGACAAAACTGAGGATGATGCTGACCGAGAGGCACAGCTCTTGGAGATGCGGCTGACACTC
ACAGAGGAAAGAAATGCGGTGATGGTGCCGTCTGCTGGGAGTGGCATTCCGGGGGCACCGGCAGAATGGA
CCCCAGTGCCTGGGATGGAGGCCCACATTCCTGTTGTATTTCTTGACTTAAATGCGGATGATTTCAGCTC
TCAGGATAACCTTGATGACCCAGAGGCCGGATGGGATGCTACCCTGACTAGGGAAGAGGAGGAAGAGTTC
TTTGAGTTGCAGATTGTGAAGCATCACGATGGAGAGGTGAAGGCAGAGGCCTCCTGGGACTCTGCAGTGC
ACAACTGTCCTCAGCTCAGTAAAGGCACACCTGCTGACGAGCGAGTGTTCCTCATCCTGAGAGTGGCAGT
CCAGCTCAGCCACCCTGCAGACATGCAACTGGTCCTACGCAAGAGGATTTGTGTCCATGTTCATGGGCGC
CAGGGCTTTGCTCAAAGTCTCCTCAAAAAGATGACTCATCGGAGCTCTATCCCTGGCTGTGGAGTGACCT
TTGAAATTGTCTCCAATATTCCAGAGGATGCCCAGGGAGTGGAGGAGCGAGAGGCACTGGCAAGGATGGC
TGCTAACGTGGAAAACGCAGCTTCTGCTGACTCCGAGGCCTGTATTGAGAAGTACTTGAGGAGTGTGCTG
GCTGTGGAAAACCTCCTGACCCTAGATCGCCTGCGTCAGGAAGTGGCCGTGAAGGAGCAGCTGACAGGAA
AAGGGAAGCTGAACCGGAGGAGTATCAGCTCTCCTAGCATGAACAGATTGTCAGGAAGCCGACAGGAGCT
TAGCCCATCCCACAGTCTAAGCAGCAACAAGGGTCGGTGGGAAAGTCAGCAGGATGTGTCTCAAACACTA
GTTTCCAGAGGAATAGCTTCAGGTCCTCCAGCTCTCTCTGTTTCACCCCAAAATAACCAGTCTCCTGATC
CTGGACTGAACCCAGCCTCTTACTTGAACCCAGTGAAGTCCCTGGTGCCACAGATGCCAAAGCTGCTGAA
GTCTCTCTTCCCTGACAGAAGGGGCAGACACTCATCTCCTCTTGTACAGCAGCCCGTGCCCCGAATCTTG
GTGCAGCCTACTTTCTCAGATGCCCGGGCAACAAGGACAGAGGAGGCTCAGCAGGGCAGCCCTGGGCCTA
GTGGGGCTTTGGAGTCTATGGTGAAGATGGCGGCCCCTACAGTAAAGATCTGCGACAAACCTGTCAGAGT
GTCTTCCCCTCCATCTACCATGGTAGTTACTCAGCCCCAAGAAGGGCAGGATGGACCTCCCAGCCCCTTG
AGCGAAGCTTCAAGTGGCTACTTCTCTCACAGTGTCTCCACTGCCACCCTGTCAGAAACGCTCACCTTAG
GCCTGGACACCACAGGCCTCGGCAGCCAGACACCTGGATCCCCCCCTGCCCTGTGTCAGGTCACCCAAGA
GCCTGAGCTGGCTTTCCTCTCCTGCACACAGAGCCATCCAACTGACCCAGAGGAGCCCCATATACCACCT
GCAACTCCTACTCAAAGCACAGAGCTGGAGGTCCCCAGACCGCCTCCCCTTTCTGACCCCACACCTGCTG
TGCCCACGTCTCCATTCAGAATCCGGAAAGTGCGGCCCTCAGAGCTTACATCCTTCACAGGCATGCTGGG
GGGAGCCTCCTCTGGAGCACAGGAGGACCCAGTGGTTTCAGAAGACCCGAGCCATGCTAGGGGACAGACT
CTAGGGAGGCTAGAAGTGACATCTGACTCTGAGGATGCCAGCGAAGTTCCTGAGTGGCTCAGAGAGGGAG
AGTATGTTGTTGTGGGCACCAACAAGACGGGCATTGTAAGATATATTGGACCAACTGATTTCCAGGAGGG
AACGTGGATTGGTGTGGAGCTGGACCTGCCTGCAGGAAAGAATGATGGCTCCATTGGTGGGAAACAGTAT
TTCAGATGCAACCCTGGTTACGGGCTGCTGGTGAGGCCAGGCCGGGTCCGCAGGGCTGCAGGCACTGGGC
GCAGGCGCAGTTCAGGGCTCCAGCCTCAGGGAGCCCCAGAGGCCCGCAGGAGTGCTACTATCTCGGGCTC
TGCCACCAACCTGGCTTCACTGACAGCTGCATTGGCCAAGGGAGACAGGAGCTACAAGAATCCTGAGAAC
CGGAAGTCCTGGGCCAGCTAAGTCTAGATAAGTAATGATCATAATCAGCCATATCACATCTGTAGAGGTT
TTACTTGCTTTAAAAAACCTCCCACACCTCCCCCTGAACCTGAAACATAAAATGAATGCAATTGTTGTTG
TTAACTTGTTTATTGCAGCTTATAATGGTTACAAATAAAGCAATAGCATCACAAATTTCACAAATAAAGC
ATTTTTTTCACTGCATTCTAGTTGTGGTTTGTCCAAACTCATCAATGTATCTTATCATGTCTGGATCCCC
GGGTACCGAGCTCGAATTCGTAATCATGTCATAGCTGTTTCCTGTGTGAAATTGTTATCCGCTCACAATT
CCACACAACATACGAGCCGGAAGCATAAAGTGTAAAGCCTGGGGTGCCTAATGAGTGAGCTAACTCACAT
TAATTGCGTTGCGCTCACTGCCCGCTTTCCAGTCGGGAAACCTGTCGTGCCAGCTGCATTAATGAATCGG
CCAACGCGCGGGGAGAGGCGGTTTGCGTATTGGGCGCTCTTCCGCTTCCTCGCTCACTGACTCGCTGCGC
TCGGTCGTTCGGCTGCGGCGAGCGGTATCAGCTCACTCAAAGGCGGTAATACGGTTATCCACAGAATCAG
GGGATAACGCAGGAAAGAACATGTGAGCAAAAGGCCAGCAAAAGGCCAGGAACCGTAAAAAGGCCGCGTT
GCTGGCGTTTTTCCATAGGCTCCGCCCCCCTGACGAGCATCACAAAAATCGACGCTCAAGTCAGAGGTGG
CGAAACCCGACAGGACTATAAAGATACCAGGCGTTTCCCCCTGGAAGCTCCCTCGTGCGCTCTCCTGTTC
CGACCCTGCCGCTTACCGGATACCTGTCCGCCTTTCTCCCTTCGGGAAGCGTGGCGCTTTCTCATAGCTC
ACGCTGTAGGTATCTCAGTTCGGTGTAGGTCGTTCGCTCCAAGCTGGGCTGTGTGCACGAACCCCCCGTT
CAGCCCGACCGCTGCGCCTTATCCGGTAACTATCGTCTTGAGTCCAACCCGGTAAGACACGACTTATCGC
CACTGGCAGCAGCCACTGGTAACAGGATTAGCAGAGCGAGGTATGTAGGCGGTGCTACAGAGTTCTTGAA
GTGGTGGCCTAACTACGGCTACACTAGAAGAACAGTATTTGGTATCTGCGCTCTGCTGAAGCCAGTTACC
TTCGGAAAAAGAGTTGGTAGCTCTTGATCCGGCAAACAAACCACCGCTGGTAGCGGTGGTTTTTTTGTTT
GCAAGCAGCAGATTACGCGCAGAAAAAAAGGATCTCAAGAAGATCCTTTGATCTTTTCTACGGGGTCTGA
CGCTCAGTGGAACGAAAACTCACGTTAAGGGATTTTGGTCATGAGATTATCAAAAAGGATCTTCACCTAG
ATCCTTTTAAATTAAAAATGAAGTTTTAAATCAATCTAAAGTATATATGAGTAAACTTGGTCTGACAGTT
ACCAATGCTTAATCAGTGAGGCACCTATCTCAGCGATCTGTCTATTTCGTTCATCCATAGTTGCCTGACT
CCCCGTCGTGTAGATAACTACGATACGGGAGGGCTTACCATCTGGCCCCAGTGCTGCAATGATACCGCGA
GACCCACGCTCACCGGCTCCAGATTTATCAGCAATAAACCAGCCAGCCGGAAGGGCCGAGCGCAGAAGTG
GTCCTGCAACTTTATCCGCCTCCATCCAGTCTATTAATTGTTGCCGGGAAGCTAGAGTAAGTAGTTCGCC
AGTTAATAGTTTGCGCAACGTTGTTGCCATTGCTACAGGCATCGTGGTGTCACGCTCGTCGTTTGGTATG
GCTTCATTCAGCTCCGGTTCCCAACGATCAAGGCGAGTTACATGATCCCCCATGTTGTGCAAAAAAGCGG
TTAGCTCCTTCGGTCCTCCGATCGTTGTCAGAAGTAAGTTGGCCGCAGTGTTATCACTCATGGTTATGGC
AGCACTGCATAATTCTCTTACTGTCATGCCATCCGTAAGATGCTTTTCTGTGACTGGTGAGTACTCAACC
AAGTCATTCTGAGAATAGTGTATGCGGCGACCGAGTTGCTCTTGCCCGGCGTCAATACGGGATAATACCG
CGCCACATAGCAGAACTTTAAAAGTGCTCATCATTGGAAAACGTTCTTCGGGGCGAAAACTCTCAAGGAT
CTTACCGCTGTTGAGATCCAGTTCGATGTAACCCACTCGTGCACCCAACTGATCTTCAGCATCTTTTACT
TTCACCAGCGTTTCTGGGTGAGCAAAAACAGGAAGGCAAAATGCCGCAAAAAAGGGAATAAGGGCGACAC
GGAAATGTTGAATACTCATACTCTTCCTTTTTCAATATTATTGAAGCATTTATCAGGGTTATTGTCTCAT
GAGCGGATACATATTTGAATGTATTTAGAAAAATAAACAAATAGGGGTTCCGCGCACATTTCCCCGAAAA
GTGCCACCTGACGTCTAAGAAACCATTATTATCATGACATTAACCTATAAAAATAGGCGTATCACGAGGC
CCTTTCGTCTCGCGCGTTTCGGTGATGACGGTGAAAACCTCTGACACATGCAGCTCCCGGAGACGGTCAC
AGCTTGTCTGTAAGCGGATGCCGGGAGCAGACAAGCCCGTCAGGGCGCGTCAGCGGGTGTTGGCGGGTGT
CGGGGCTGGCTTAACTATGCGGCATCAGAGCAGATTGTACTGAGAGTGCACCATATGCGGTGTGAAATAC
CGCACAGATGCGTAAGGAGAAAATACCGCATCAGGCGCCATTCGCCATTCAGGCTGCGCAACTGTTGGGA
AGGGCGATCGGTGCGGGCCTCTTCGCTATTACGCCAGCTGGCGAAAGGGGGATGTGCTGCAAGGCGATTA
AGTTGGGTAACGCCAGGGTTTTCCCAGTCACGACGTTGTAAAACGACGGCCAGTGCCAAGTTGGGATCTT
TGCATTGGCCCACGGCTCTCAGGATGGGGATGCTCCCCTTCAGCACCCGGTTCCCCTTGGAAACTGATGG
TCCTGGCTCTGTGGCATGGCAGTGGCACTGTGAGGAGCCCCCTACCAGCAGCACACAGTGGGGTTGGCAC
TGCCACGCTCCGGATGCCGCGCTCTGATCCAACCCCATAATCAAGGGAACCCGAATTGCCCCATCATTGC
CCCCACCACCCCCATCCTGCCGGGCCCTCACACCCCACGCTGCCTTCTGGTGACATTCCCCAGCCCAAAC
CCACGGCTTCATGGCTACCGCGGGGCATTTCCCATTGCCGCCCCATTATCAGCTCTGCACACCTCCCGCT
GTACCCATGCCTCGTGGCTGCCCTTCTTTGACGTATAATCTTCTAATTAATACCCGGCCTTGTCAAAGTG
GAGCACAAACGTTAATTAATTCCCCAGCAGGCAGGTAATTAACAGTGTGACTCCCTTTTTGCTGCGAGTG
GGGCTGATACAGAGAGATGTGGCACTATGGAGCCCACGGGGTCCTGGCACTGGGTGCCCACGGAGGTCCC
CATGTGCTGCAGTGTCACCGCCTCCGAGGAGACAGTATTGTCCCTGCGGTGTCCCTGCAGCTCAGCTCTG
TCCACAGGGCCACCTCCAGTTTGGAGGGGACACAATGCAGCCCCGATGCAACCCATCCTCGCAGCATCCC
AGGGACAAAGACCCCACTGCAAGACCGCACACAGGGCTGGGTCCCGCTCCCCTAATATCTACAGTGCTTC
TTGCATGGCCCCTTAATCAATGCAGTTAATCAGCATGCGCTCATGCACCGCTCTGGAGCTGCAAAGCCCC
TCGCAGCGCTGCTCACCAACACCGCGCACCGCCCCGGCCCAGCCTGCAGCACGCGCTGCAAACAGGAAAG
AAACAAAATATTGCCCAAATGTAGGCAAAGGCATTCGGCTGCCTTGACCTCCGCCGGGCCGGGCCCTGCC
TGACTCAGCTCCTTACTCAGCGCTCGCTTCCTCCCTCCGGCTGCCACCGCCGCAGCGCACACCCTGACAA
AGAGTGGCCCTTAACGGGCTCTGAGGTGCACCCAGCAGTGCACTCAGCAGTCCAAGGGCCGGCCTGGAGG
TTTGCACCGCTACGTGCTGACATTAGCATTGAACTTGGCCCTGGGTAGTGCTGCAGGCCGGGCGGGGTGG
GTGTAGAGAGTGCAGCGCGCGTTGCACCCGGTGCCCCTTCCCCTCCCTTGCATCCCAGCAGGCTGCACCC
CAGCACCAGGCCCGTGCATGCATGCTCCTGGTGTTATTGCAGCCTGGTGCATGCATGCGTCTTGATGGTG
CAGCGCTGTGCATGCATCCTCCTTGGTGTGTAGCAGTCTAGTGCATGCATACCCCTCGGTGTTATTGCTG
CTCTGTGCACGCACGCTCATTGTATCACTTCATCCCAGTGCATGCACTCACACTGGAGCGATTGCTGCTC
GGTGCACGCACACTCATTGTATCACTGCAGCTCAGTGGCTGCACGCACACCGGTGTTATTGCTGCTCGGT
GCGTGCATGCACATCAGTGTCGCTGCAGCTCAGTGCATGCACGCTCATTGCCCATCGCTATCCCTGCCTC
TCCTGCTGGCGCTCCCCGGGAGGTGACTTCAAGGGGACCGCAGGACCACCTCGGGGGTGGGGGGAGGGCT
GCACACGCGGACCCCGCTCCCCCTCCCCAACAAAGCACTGTGGAATCAAAAAGGGGGGAGGGGGGATGGA
GGGGCGCGTCACACCCCCGCCCCACACCCTCACC
Features (pLannotate 1.2.2; 16 found; start..end, strand, type, name):
      1..276     +  promoter       chicken β-actin promoter: No description available
    277..1246    +  intron         chimeric intron: chimera between introns from chicken β-actin and rabbit β-globin
   1309..2023    +  CDS            EGFP (fragment): the original enhanced GFP (Yang et al., 1996) mammalian codon-optimized
   2050..7578    +  CDS            KIF13B: KI13B_HUMAN - Also known as GAKIN, KIAA0639. Experimental evidence at protein level: Swiss-Prot protein existence level 1. Involved in reorganization of the cortical cytoskeleton. Regulates axon formation by promoting the formation of extra axons. May be functionally important for the intracellular trafficking of MAGUKs and associated protein complexes. From Homo sapiens (Human).
   7595..7680    +  CDS            large T antigen (fragment): large T antigen from SV40 (simian virus 40)
   7703..7837    +  polyA_signal   SV40 poly(A) signal: SV40 polyadenylation signal
   7890..7912    -  protein_bind   lac operator (fragment): The lac repressor binds to the lac operator to inhibit transcription in E. coli. This inhibition can be relieved by adding lactose or isopropyl-β-D-thiogalactopyranoside (IPTG). lac repressor encoded by lacI
   7916..7946    -  promoter       lac promoter: promoter for the E. coli lac operon
   7961..7982    -  protein_bind   CAP binding site: CAP binding activates transcription in the presence of cAMP. E. coli catabolite activator protein
   7995..8087    -  CDS            lacI (fragment): lac repressor; lacI; The lac repressor binds to the lac operator to inhibit transcription in E. coli. This inhibition can be relieved by adding lactose or isopropyl-β-D-thiogalactopyranoside (IPTG).
   8270..8858    -  rep_origin     ori: high-copy-number ColE1/pMB1/pBR322/pUC origin of replication
   9029..9889    -  CDS            AmpR: β-lactamase; bla; confers resistance to ampicillin, carbenicillin, and related antibiotics
   9890..9994    -  promoter       AmpR promoter: bla
  10089..10124   +  CDS            rop (fragment): Rop protein, which maintains plasmids at low copy number; rop
  10226..10325   +  misc_feature   bom (fragment): basis of mobility region from pBR322
  10331..10485   -  CDS            lacZα (fragment): LacZα fragment of β-galactosidase; lacZ fragment
