[The description below was written by a language model from this plasmid's Addgene catalogue record and pLannotate feature annotations shown in this document.]
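Description:
pBa.GFP-KIF13B is a 12.3 kb mammalian expression plasmid built on the pBa-eGFP backbone, in which transcription is driven by the chicken β-actin promoter followed by a chimeric chicken β-actin/rabbit β-globin intron, an arrangement that supports strong, sustained expression in transfected mammalian cells. It is maintained in E. coli through a high-copy ColE1/pUC-type origin and selected with ampicillin via the β-lactamase gene. Short remnants of lac regulatory elements, lacI, lacZα, rop and bom in the backbone are cloning-vector leftovers with no role in expression. The depositor notes that the pBa vector is prone to recombination.

The payload is a single open reading frame in which EGFP is fused to the N-terminus of mouse KIF13B (GAKIN), a kinesin motor protein. It is followed by a small SV40 large T antigen fragment and the SV40 polyadenylation signal, which terminates the transcript. The automated annotation labels the insert by its human ortholog, but the catalogue gives the species as mouse. The records differ on the extent of the insert. The stated purpose describes residues 442–1843, whereas the annotated KIF13B coding region spans about 5.5 kb, which is long enough to encode roughly the whole protein, so the exact boundaries should be checked against the sequence. Repository quality control also found an L1890P substitution, a position beyond residue 1843, that the depositing lab considers functionally neutral. The associated work concerns visualizing vesicle-bound kinesins, so the construct is suited to live fluorescence imaging of KIF13B localization and kinesin-mediated transport in mammalian cells.
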