Addgene plasmid #134626: pBa.GFP-KIF13B
Purpose: Mammalian expression of mouse KIF13B 442-1843
Depositing lab: Marvin Bentley. Depositing organization: Rensselaer Polytechnic Institute. Publication: A novel strategy to visualize vesicle-bound kinesins reveals the diversity of kinesin-mediated transport. Yang R, Bostick Z, Garbouchian A, Luisi J, Banker G, Bentley M. Traffic. 2019 Aug 28. doi: 10.1111/tra.12692. PubMed 31461551.
Backbone
  Vector backbone: pBa-eGFP
  Vector type: Mammalian Expression
Growth in bacteria
  Bacterial resistance: Ampicillin, 100 μg/mL
  Growth temperature: 37°C
  Growth strain: NEB Stable
  Copy number: High Copy
Gene/Insert
  Gene/Insert name: KIF13B
  Species: M. musculus (mouse)
  Mutation: WT
  Entrez Gene: Kif13b (a.k.a. 5330429L19Rik, 6030414C01, C130021D12Rik, GAKIN)
  Promoter: Chicken Beta actin
  Tag / fusion protein: eGFP (N terminal on insert)
  Cloning method: Restriction Enzyme; 5′ cloning site Unknown (unknown if destroyed)
Terms and licenses: Academic/Nonprofit Terms; Industry Terms: Not Available to Industry
Depositor comments: pBa vector is susceptable to recombination and should not be grown in fast growing bacteria or cloned using recombination. Addgene QC analysis identified a L1890P mutation in the plasmid insert. The depositing lab has confirmed that this should not affect plasmid function.
How to cite: pBa.GFP-KIF13B was a gift from Marvin Bentley (Addgene plasmid # 134626 ; http://n2t.net/addgene:134626 ; RRID:Addgene_134626)
